>Addgene plasmid #193716 | pB80-hsKIF5B(1-560)-L-GFP | addgene full sequence | sequence record 383721 | Addgene NGS Result
AGTCGCTGCGCGCTGCCTTCGCCCCGTGCCCCGCTCCGCCGCCGCCTCGCGCCGCCCGCCCCGGCTCTGA
CTGACCGCGTTACTCCCACAGGTGAGCGGGCGGGACGGCCCTTCTCCTCCGGGCTGTAATTAGCGCTTGG
TTTAATGACGGCTCGTTTCTTTTCTGTGGCTGCGTGAAAGCCTTAAAGGGCTCCGGGAGGGCCCTTTGTG
CGGGGGGGAGCGGCTCGGGGGGTGCGTGCGTGTGTGTGTGCGTGGGGAGCGCCGCGTGCGGCTCCGCGCT
GCCCGGCGGCTGTGAGCGCTGCGGGCGCGGCGCGGGGCTTTGTGCGCTCCGCAGTGTGCGCGAGGGGAGC
GCGGCCGGGGGCGGTGCCCCGCGGTGCGGGGGGGGCTGCGAGGGGAACAAAGGCTGCGTGCGGGGTGTGT
GCGTGGGGGGGTGAGCAGGGGGTGTGGGCGCGGCGGTCGGGCTGTAACCCCCCCCTGCACCCCCCTCCCC
GAGTTGCTGAGCACGGCCCGGCTTCGGGTGCGGGGCTCCGTGCGGGGCGTGGCGCGGGGCTCGCCGTGCC
GGGCGGGGGGKGGCGGCAGGKGGGGGTGCCGGGCGGGGCGGGGCCGCCYCGGGCCGGGGRGGGCTCGGGG
GRGGGGCGCGGCGGCCCCCGGAGCGCCGGCGGCTGTCGAGGCGCGGCGAGCCGCAGCCATTGCCTTTTAT
GGTAATCGTGCGAGAGGGCGCAGGGACTTCCTTTGTCCCAAATCTGTGCGGAGCCGAAATCTGGGAGGCG
CCGCCGCACCCCCTCTAGCGGGCGCGGGGCGAAGCGGTGCGGCGCCGGCAGGAAGGAAATGGGCGGGGAG
GGCCTTCGTGCGTCGCCGCGCCGCCGTCCCCTTCTCCATCTCCAGCCTCGGGGCTGTCCGCAGGGGGACG
GCTGCCTTCGGGGGGGACGGGGCAGGGCGGGGTTCGGCTTCTGGCGTGTGACCGGCGGGGTTTATATCTT
CCCTTCTCTGTTCCTCCGCAGCCCCCAAGCTAGGCAATTGGGCGCGCCACCATGGCGGACCTGGCCGAGT
GCAACATCAAAGTGATGTGTCGCTTCAGACCTCTCAACGAGTCTGAAGTGAACCGCGGCGACAAGTACAT
CGCCAAGTTTCAGGGAGAAGACACGGTCGTGATCGCGTCCAAGCCTTATGCATTTGATCGGGTGTTCCAG
TCAAGCACATCTCAAGAGCAAGTGTATAATGACTGTGCAAAGAAGATTGTTAAAGATGTACTTGAAGGAT
ATAATGGAACAATATTTGCATATGGACAAACATCCTCTGGGAAGACACACACAATGGAGGGTAAACTTCA
TGATCCAGAAGGCATGGGAATTATTCCAAGAATAGTGCAAGATATTTTTAATTATATTTACTCCATGGAT
GAAAATTTGGAATTTCATATTAAGGTTTCATATTTTGAAATATATTTGGATAAGATAAGGGACCTGTTAG
ATGTTTCAAAGACCAACCTTTCAGTTCATGAAGACAAAAACCGAGTTCCCTATGTAAAGGGGTGCACAGA
GCGTTTTGTATGTAGTCCAGATGAAGTTATGGATACCATAGATGAAGGAAAATCCAACAGACATGTAGCA
GTTACAAATATGAATGAACATAGCTCTAGGAGTCACAGTATATTTCTTATTAATGTCAAACAAGAGAACA
CACAAACGGAACAAAAGCTGAGTGGAAAACTTTATCTGGTTGATTTAGCTGGTAGTGAAAAGGTTAGTAA
AACTGGAGCTGAAGGTGCTGTGCTGGATGAAGCTAAAAACATCAACAAGTCACTTTCTGCTCTTGGAAAT
GTTATTTCTGCTTTGGCTGAGGGTAGTACATATGTTCCATATCGAGATAGTAAAATGACAAGAATCCTTC
AAGATTCATTAGGTGGCAACTGTAGAACCACTATTGTAATTTGCTGCTCTCCATCATCATACAATGAGTC
TGAAACAAAATCTACACTCTTATTTGGCCAAAGGGCCAAAACAATTAAGAACACAGTTTGTGTCAATGTG
GAGTTAACTGCAGAACAGTGGAAAAAGAAGTATGAAAAAGAAAAAGAAAAAAATAAGATCCTGCGGAACA
CTATTCAGTGGCTTGAAAATGAGCTCAACAGATGGCGTAATGGGGAGACGGTGCCTATTGATGAACAGTT
TGACAAAGAGAAAGCCAACTTGGAAGCTTTCACAGTGGATAAAGATATTACTCTTACCAATGATAAACCA
GCAACCGCAATTGGAGTTATAGGAAATTTTACTGATGCTGAAAGAAGAAAGTGTGAAGAAGAAATTGCTA
AATTATACAAACAGCTTGATGACAAGGATGAAGAAATTAACCAGCAAAGTCAACTGGTAGAGAAACTGAA
GACGCAAATGTTGGATCAGGAGGAGCTTTTGGCATCTACCAGAAGGGATCAAGACAATATGCAAGCTGAG
CTGAATCGCCTTCAAGCAGAAAATGATGCCTCTAAAGAAGAAGTGAAAGAAGTTTTACAGGCCCTAGAAG
AACTTGCTGTCAATTATGATCAGAAGTCTCAGGAAGTTGAAGACAAAACTAAGGAATATGAATTGCTTAG
TGATGAATTGAATCAGAAATCGGCAACTTTAGCGAGTATAGATGCTGAGCTTCAGAAACTTAAGGAAATG
ACCAACCACCAGAAAAAACGAGCAGCTGAGATGATGGCATCTTTACTAAAATCTAGAGGTGGCGGGGGCA
GTGGGGGAGGGGGAAGTGGAGGCGGCGGTTCTGGCGGGGGAGGCTCCGGTGGCGGGGGGAGCGGGGGTGG
GAGTAAGCTTGTGAGCAAGGGCGAGGAGCTGTTCACCGGGGTGGTGCCCATCCTGGTCGAGCTGGACGGC
GACGTAAACGGCCACAAGTTCAGCGTGTCCGGCGAGGGCGAGGGCGATGCCACCTACGGCAAGCTGACCC
TGAAGTTCATCTGCACCACCGGCAAGCTGCCCGTGCCCTGGCCCACCCTCGTGACCACCCTGACCTACGG
CGTGCAGTGCTTCAGCCGCTACCCCGACCACATGAAGCAGCACGACTTCTTCAAGTCCGCCATGCCCGAA
GGCTACGTCCAGGAGCGCACCATCTTCTTCAAGGACGACGGCAACTACAAGACCCGCGCCGAGGTGAAGT
TCGAGGGCGACACCCTGGTGAACCGCATTGAGCTGAAGGGCATCGACTTCAAGGAGGACGGCAACATCCT
GGGGCACAAGCTGGAGTACAACTACAACAGCCACAACGTCTATATCATGGCCGACAAGCAGAAGAACGGC
ATCAAGGTGAACTTCAAGATCCGCCACAACATCGAGGACGGCAGCGTGCAGCTCGCCGACCACTACCAGC
AGAACACCCCCATCGGCGACGGCCCCGTGCTGCTGCCCGACAACCACTACCTGAGCACCCAGTCCGCCCT
GAGCAAAGACCCCAACGAGAAGCGCGATCACATGGTCCTGCTGGAGTTCGTGACCGCCGCCGGGATCACT
CTCGGCATGGACGAGCTGTACAAGGCTAGCGGAGGCGGTTGAGGCTCAGGCACGCGTACCGGTCCTAGAT
AAGTAATGATCATAATCAGCCATATCACATCTGTAGAGGTTTTACTTGCTTTAAAAAACCTCCCACACCT
CCCCCTGAACCTGAAACATAAAATGAATGCAATTGTTGTTGTTAACTTGTTTATTGCAGCTTATAATGGT
TACAAATAAAGCAATAGCATCACAAATTTCACAAATAAAGCATTTTTTTCACTGCATTCTAGTTGTGGTT
TGTCCAAACTCATCAATGTATCTTATCATGTCTGGATCAATTCGTAATCATGTCATAGCTGTTTCCTGTG
TGAAATTGTTATCCGCTCACAATTCCACACAACATACGAGCCGGAAGCATAAAGTGTAAAGCCTGGGGTG
CCTAATGAGTGAGCTAACTCACATTAATTGCGTTGCGCTCACTGCCCGCTTTCCAGTCGGGAAACCTGTC
GTGCCAGCTGCATTAATGAATCGGCCAACGCGCGGGGAGAGGCGGTTTGCGTATTGGGCGCTCTTCCGCT
TCCTCGCTCACTGACTCGCTGCGCTCGGTCGTTCGGCTGCGGCGAGCGGTATCAGCTCACTCAAAGGCGG
TAATACGGTTATCCACAGAATCAGGGGATAACGCAGGAAAGAACATGTGAGCAAAAGGCCAGCAAAAGGC
CAGGAACCGTAAAAAGGCCGCGTTGCTGGCGTTTTTCCATAGGCTCCGCCCCCCTGACGAGCATCACAAA
AATCGACGCTCAAGTCAGAGGTGGCGAAACCCGACAGGACTATAAAGATACCAGGCGTTTCCCCCTGGAA
GCTCCCTCGTGCGCTCTCCTGTTCCGACCCTGCCGCTTACCGGATACCTGTCCGCCTTTCTCCCTTCGGG
AAGCGTGGCGCTTTCTCATAGCTCACGCTGTAGGTATCTCAGTTCGGTGTAGGTCGTTCGCTCCAAGCTG
GGCTGTGTGCACGAACCCCCCGTTCAGCCCGACCGCTGCGCCTTATCCGGTAACTATCGTCTTGAGTCCA
ACCCGGTAAGACACGACTTATCGCCACTGGCAGCAGCCACTGGTAACAGGATTAGCAGAGCGAGGTATGT
AGGCGGTGCTACAGAGTTCTTGAAGTGGTGGCCTAACTACGGCTACACTAGAAGAACAGTATTTGGTATC
TGCGCTCTGCTGAAGCCAGTTACCTTCGGAAAAAGAGTTGGTAGCTCTTGATCCGGCAAACAAACCACCG
CTGGTAGCGGTGGTTTTTTTGTTTGCAAGCAGCAGATTACGCGCAGAAAAAAAGGATCTCAAGAAGATCC
TTTGATCTTTTCTACGGGGTCTGACGCTCAGTGGAACGAAAACTCACGTTAAGGGATTTTGGTCATGAGA
TTATCAAAAAGGATCTTCACCTAGATCCTTTTAAATTAAAAATGAAGTTTTAAATCAATCTAAAGTATAT
ATGAGTAAACTTGGTCTGACAGTTACCAATGCTTAATCAGTGAGGCACCTATCTCAGCGATCTGTCTATT
TCGTTCATCCATAGTTGCCTGACTCCCCGTCGTGTAGATAACTACGATACGGGAGGGCTTACCATCTGGC
CCCAGTGCTGCAATGATACCGCGAGACCCACGCTCACCGGCTCCAGATTTATCAGCAATAAACCAGCCAG
CCGGAAGGGCCGAGCGCAGAAGTGGTCCTGCAACTTTATCCGCCTCCATCCAGTCTATTAATTGTTGCCG
GGAAGCTAGAGTAAGTAGTTCGCCAGTTAATAGTTTGCGCAACGTTGTTGCCATTGCTACAGGCATCGTG
GTGTCACGCTCGTCGTTTGGTATGGCTTCATTCAGCTCCGGTTCCCAACGATCAAGGCGAGTTACATGAT
CCCCCATGTTGTGCAAAAAAGCGGTTAGCTCCTTCGGTCCTCCGATCGTTGTCAGAAGTAAGTTGGCCGC
AGTGTTATCACTCATGGTTATGGCAGCACTGCATAATTCTCTTACTGTCATGCCATCCGTAAGATGCTTT
TCTGTGACTGGTGAGTACTCAACCAAGTCATTCTGAGAATAGTGTATGCGGCGACCGAGTTGCTCTTGCC
CGGCGTCAATACGGGATAATACCGCGCCACATAGCAGAACTTTAAAAGTGCTCATCATTGGAAAACGTTC
TTCGGGGCGAAAACTCTCAAGGATCTTACCGCTGTTGAGATCCAGTTCGATGTAACCCACTCGTGCACCC
AACTGATCTTCAGCATCTTTTACTTTCACCAGCGTTTCTGGGTGAGCAAAAACAGGAAGGCAAAATGCCG
CAAAAAAGGGAATAAGGGCGACACGGAAATGTTGAATACTCATACTCTTCCTTTTTCAATATTATTGAAG
CATTTATCAGGGTTATTGTCTCATGAGCGGATACATATTTGAATGTATTTAGAAAAATAAACAAATAGGG
GTTCCGCGCACATTTCCCCGAAAAGTGCCACCTGACGTCTAAGAAACCATTATTATCATGACATTAACCT
ATAAAAATAGGCGTATCACGAGGCCCTTTCGTCTCGCGCGTTTCGGTGATGACGGTGAAAACCTCTGACA
CATGCAGCTCCCGGAGACGGTCACAGCTTGTCTGTAAGCGGATGCCGGGAGCAGACAAGCCCGTCAGGGC
GCGTCAGCGGGTGTTGGCGGGTGTCGGGGCTGGCTTAACTATGCGGCATCAGAGCAGATTGTACTGAGAG
TGCACCATATGCGGTGTGAAATACCGCACAGATGCGTAAGGAGAAAATACCGCATCAGGCGCCATTCGCC
ATTCAGGCTGCGCAACTGTTGGGAAGGGCGATCGGTGCGGGCCTCTTCGCTATTACGCCAGCTGGCGAAA
GGGGGATGTGCTGCAAGGCGATTAAGTTGGGTAACGCCAGGGTTTTCCCAGTCACGACGTTGTAAAACGA
CGGCCAGTGCCAAGTTGGGATCTTTGCATTGGCCCACGGCTCTCAGGATGGGGATGCTCCCCTTCAGCAC
CCGGTTCCCCTTGGAAACTGATGGTCCTGGCTCTGTGGCATGGCAGTGGCACTGTGAGGAGCCCCCTACC
AGCAGCACACAGTGGGGTTGGCACTGCCACGCTCCGGATGCCGCGCTCTGATCCAACCCCATAATCAAGG
GAACCCGAATTGCCCCATCATTGCCCCCACCACCCCCATCCTGCCGGGCCCTCACACCCCACGCTGCCTT
CTGGTGACATTCCCCAGCCCAAACCCACGGCTTCATGGCTACCGCGGGGCATTTCCCATTGCCGCCCCAT
TATCAGCTCTGCACACCTCCCGCTGTACCCATGCCTCGTGGCTGCCCTTCTTTGACGTATAATCTTCTAA
TTAATACCCGGCCTTGTCAAAGTGGAGCACAAACGTTAATTAATTCCCCAGCAGGCAGGTAATTAACAGT
GTGACTCCCTTTTTGCTGCGAGTGGGGCTGATACAGAGAGATGTGGCACTATGGAGCCCACGGGGTCCTG
GCACTGGGTGCCCACGGAGGTCCCCATGTGCTGCAGTGTCACCGCCTCCGAGGAGACAGTATTGTCCCTG
CGGTGTCCCTGCAGCTCAGCTCTGTCCACAGGGCCACCTCCAGTTTGGAGGGGACACAATGCAGCCCCGA
TGCAACCCATCCTCGCAGCATCCCAGGGACAAAGACCCCACTGCAAGACCGCACACAGGGCTGGGTCCCG
CTCCCCTAATATCTACAGTGCTTCTTGCATGGCCCCTTAATCAATGCAGTTAATCAGCATGCGCTCATGC
ACCGCTCTGGAGCTGCAAAGCCCCTCGCAGCGCTGCTCACCAACACCGCGCACCGCCCCGGCCCAGCCTG
CAGCACGCGCTGCAAACAGGAAAGAAACAAAATATTGCCCAAATGTAGGCAAAGGCATTCGGCTGCCTTG
ACCTCCGCCGGGCCGGGCCCTGCCTGACTCAGCTCCTTACTCAGCGCTCGCTTCCTCCCTCCGGCTGCCA
CCGCCGCAGCGCACACCCTGACAAAGAGTGGCCCTTAACGGGCTCTGAGGTGCACCCAGCAGTGCACTCA
GCAGTCCAAGGGCCGGCCTGGAGGTTTGCACCGCTACGTGCTGACATTAGCATTGAACTTGGCCCTGGGT
AGTGCTGCAGGCCGGGCGGGGTGGGTGTAGAGAGTGCAGCGCGCGTTGCACCCGGTGCCCCTTCCCCTCC
CTTGCATCCCAGCAGGCTGCACCCCAGCACCAGGCCCGTGCATGCATGCTCCTGGTGTTATTGCAGCCTG
GTGCATGCATGCGTCTTGATGGTGCAGCGCTGTGCATGCATCCTCCTTGGTGTGTAGCAGTCTAGTGCAT
GCATACCCCTCGGTGTTATTGCTGCTCTGTGCACGCACGCTCATTGTATCACTTCATCCCAGTGCATGCA
CTCACACTGGAGCGATTGCTGCTCGGTGCACGCACACTCATTGTATCACTGCAGCTCAGTGGCTGCACGC
ACACCGGTGTTATTGCTGCTCGGTGCGTGCATGCACATCAGTGTCGCTGCAGCTCAGTGCATGCACGCTC
ATTGCCCATCGCTATCCCTGCCTCTCCTGCTGGCGCTCCCCGGGAGGTGACTTCAAGGGGACCGCAGGAC
CACCTCGGGGGTGGGGGGAGGGCTGCACACGCGGACCCCGCTCCCCCTCCCCAACAAAGCACTGTGGAAT
CAAAAAGGGGGGAGGGGGGATGGAGGGGCGCGTCACACCCCCGCCCCACACCCTCACCTCGAGGTGAGCC
CCACGTTCTGCTTCACTCTCCCCATCTCCCCCCCCTCCCCACCCCCAATTTTGTATTTATTTATTTTTTA
ATTATTTTGTGCAGCGATGGGGGCGGGGGGGGGGGGGNCGCGCGCCAGGCGGGGCGGGGCGGGGCGRGGG
GCGGGGCGGGGCGAGGCGGAGAGGTGCGGCGGCAGCCAATCAGAGCGGCGCGCTCCGAAAGTTTCCTTTT
ATGGCGAGGCGGCGGCGGCGGCGGCCCTATAAAAAGCGAAGCGCGCGGCGGGCGGG
Features (pLannotate 1.2.2; 16 found; start..end, strand, type, name):
   1032..2711    +  CDS            KIF5B (fragment): KINH_HUMAN - Also known as KNS, KNS1. Experimental evidence at protein level: Swiss-Prot protein existence level 1. Microtubule-dependent motor required for normal distribution of mitochondria and lysosomes. Can induce formation of neurite-like membrane protrusions in non-neuronal cells in a ZFYVE27-dependent manner (By similarity). Regulates centrosome and nuclear positioning during mitotic entry. During the G2 phase of the cell cycle in a BICD2- dependent manner, antagonizes dynein function and drives the separation of nuclei and centrosomes (PubMed:20386726). Required for anterograde axonal
   2808..3524    +  CDS            EGFP: EGFP is a basic (constitutively fluorescent) green fluorescent protein published in 1996, derived from Aequorea victoria. It is reported to be a rapidly-maturing weak dimer with moderate acid sensitivity.
   3576..3661    +  CDS            large T antigen (fragment): large T antigen from SV40 (simian virus 40)
   3684..3818    +  polyA_signal   SV40 poly(A) signal: SV40 polyadenylation signal
   3856..3872    -  protein_bind   lac operator: The lac repressor binds to the lac operator to inhibit transcription in E. coli. This inhibition can be relieved by adding lactose or isopropyl-β-D-thiogalactopyranoside (IPTG). lac repressor encoded by lacI
   3880..3910    -  promoter       lac promoter: promoter for the E. coli lac operon
   3925..3946    -  protein_bind   CAP binding site: CAP binding activates transcription in the presence of cAMP. E. coli catabolite activator protein
   3959..4051    -  CDS            lacI (fragment): lac repressor; lacI; The lac repressor binds to the lac operator to inhibit transcription in E. coli. This inhibition can be relieved by adding lactose or isopropyl-β-D-thiogalactopyranoside (IPTG).
   4234..4822    -  rep_origin     ori: high-copy-number ColE1/pMB1/pBR322/pUC origin of replication
   4993..5853    -  CDS            AmpR: β-lactamase; bla; confers resistance to ampicillin, carbenicillin, and related antibiotics
   5854..5958    -  promoter       AmpR promoter: bla
   6053..6088    +  CDS            rop (fragment): Rop protein, which maintains plasmids at low copy number; rop
   6190..6289    +  misc_feature   bom (fragment): basis of mobility region from pBR322
   6295..6449    -  CDS            lacZα (fragment): LacZα fragment of β-galactosidase; lacZ fragment
   8249..8524    +  promoter       chicken β-actin promoter: No description available
   8525..968     +  intron         chimeric intron (across the origin): chimera between introns from chicken β-actin and rabbit β-globin
