[The description below was written by a language model from this plasmid's Addgene catalogue record and pLannotate feature annotations shown in this document.]
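Description:
pB80-hsKIF5B(1-560)-L-GFP is a mammalian expression plasmid of about 8.5 kb, built on a β-actin promoter backbone, that produces a GFP-tagged, truncated form of the human kinesin-1 heavy chain. It is propagated in E. coli as a high-copy plasmid through a ColE1/pUC-type origin and selected with ampicillin via the β-lactamase gene and its native promoter. Short remnants of lac regulatory elements, lacI, lacZα, rop and the pBR322 bom region are also annotated. These appear to be leftovers of the cloning vector lineage rather than functional parts of the expression unit. No mammalian selection marker is annotated, which suggests use by transient transfection.

The expression cassette starts with the chicken β-actin promoter, followed by an intron annotated as a chicken β-actin/rabbit β-globin chimera; such introns generally improve transcript processing and expression. Downstream lies the KIF5B coding fragment for amino acids 1–560. From general knowledge of kinesin-1, this region comprises the motor domain, neck and part of the coiled-coil stalk needed for dimerization, and it lacks the cargo-binding, autoinhibitory tail. Truncations of this kind are typically constitutively active. The "L" in the name, and the gap between the two annotated coding regions, indicate a linker joining KIF5B to a C-terminal EGFP. An SV40 polyadenylation signal, preceded by a small large T antigen fragment from the same viral region, terminates the transcript.

The stated purpose is expression of GFP-tagged human kinesin-1. The associated work concerns microtubule network mobility during neuronal polarization and axon specification, so a fluorescent motor of this type would plausibly be used to follow kinesin movement in living cells, although the record does not detail the specific application.
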