Addgene plasmid #193716: pB80-hsKIF5B(1-560)-L-GFP
Purpose: Expression of GFP tagged human kinesin-1 (KIF5B aa1-560)
Depositing lab: Lukas Kapitein. Depositing organization: Utrecht University. Publication: Local changes in microtubule network mobility instruct neuronal polarization and axon specification. Burute M, Jansen KI, Mihajlovic M, Vermonden T, Kapitein LC. Sci Adv. 2022 Nov 4;8(44):eabo2343. doi: 10.1126/sciadv.abo2343. Epub 2022 Nov 4. PubMed 36332030.
Backbone
  Vector backbone: B-actin
  Vector type: Mammalian Expression
Growth in bacteria
  Bacterial resistance: Ampicillin, 100 μg/mL
  Growth temperature: 37°C
  Growth strain: DH5alpha
  Copy number: High Copy
Gene/Insert
  Gene/Insert name: hsKIF5B(1-560)-L-GFP
  Species: H. sapiens (human), Synthetic
  Mutation: hsKIF5B(aa1-560);
  Entrez Gene: KIF5B (a.k.a. HEL-S-61, KINH, KNS, KNS1, UKHC)
  Promoter: Chicken beta-actin
  Tag / fusion protein: EGFP (C terminal on insert)
  Cloning method: Restriction Enzyme; 5′ cloning site unknown (unknown if destroyed)
Terms and licenses: Academic/Nonprofit Terms; Industry Terms: Not Available to Industry
Depositor comments: internal plasmid ID: pKJ098
How to cite: pB80-hsKIF5B(1-560)-L-GFP was a gift from Lukas Kapitein (Addgene plasmid # 193716 ; http://n2t.net/addgene:193716 ; RRID:Addgene_193716)
