>Addgene plasmid #193716 | pB80-hsKIF5B(1-560)-L-GFP | addgene partial sequence | sequence record 386012 | EGFP-N 5'-CGTCGCCGTCCAGCTCGACCAG-3'
GNNNNNNNGNNNNGCTCCTCGCCTTGCTCACAAGCTTACTCCCACCCCCGCTCCCCCCGCCACCGGAGCC
TCCCCCGCCAGAACCGCCGCCTCCACTTCCCCCTCCCCCACTGCCCCCGCCACCTCTAGATTTTAGTAAA
GATGCCATCATCTCAGCTGCTCGTTTTTTCTGGTGGTTGGTCATTTCCTTAAGTTTCTGAAGCTCAGCAT
CTATACTCGCTAAAGTTGCCGATTTCTGATTCAATTCATCACTAAGCAATTCATATTCCTTAGTTTTGTC
TTCAACTTCCTGAGACTTCTGATCATAATTGACAGCAAGTTCTTCTAGGGCCTGTAAAACTTCTTTCACT
TCTTCTTTAGAGGCATCATTTTCTGCTTGAAGGCGATTCAGCTCAGCTTGCATATTGTCTTGATCCCTTC
TGGTAGATGCCAAAAGCTCCTCCTGATCCAACATTTGCGTCTTCAGTTTCTCTACCAGTTGACTTTGCTG
GTTAATTTCTTCATCCTTGTCATCAAGCTGTTTGTATAATTTAGCAATTTCTTCTTCACACTTTCTTCTT
TCAGCATCAGTAAAATTTCCTATAACTCCAATTGCGGTTGCTGGTTTATCATTGGTAAGAGTAATATCTT
TATCCACTGNNAAAGCTTCCAAGTTGGCTTTCTCTTTGTCAAACTGTTCATCAATAGGCACCGTCTCCCC
ATTACGCCATCTGTTGAGCTCATTTTCAAGCCACTGNATAGTGTTCCGCAGGATCTTATTTTTTTCTTTT
TCTTTTTCANACTTCTTTTTCCACTGTTCTGCAGTTTAACTCCACANTTGACACAAACTGTGNTCNTAAN
TGTTTTGGCCCTTTGGCCNAAATAAGANTGNNGANTTTTGNTTCAGACTCATTGNATGATGATGGAGAGC
AGCAAATTACAATAGTGGTTNNNCANTTGCCACCTAANGGATCTTGAAGGATTCNTGTCATTTTACTANN
NNCNATATGGAACATATNGTACTACCNTCAGCCANANN
